>Addgene plasmid #26037 | pcDNA3-AU1-mTOR-S2215Y | addgene partial sequence | sequence record 32089 | 26037 with rmTOR-F (agaccttgaattggctgtgc)
GCATTCAGTCCATAGCCCCGTCTTTGCAAGTCATCACATCCAAGCAGAGGCCTCGGAAGCTGACCCTGAT
GGGCAGCAATGGGCACGAGTTTGTTTTCCTCCTGAAAGGCCATGAAGATCTGCGGCAGGACGAGCGAGTG
ATGCAGCTCTTTGGCCTGGTGAACACACTCCTAGCCAATGACCCAACTTATCTTCGAAAGAACCTCAGCA
TCCAGAGATACGCCGTCATTCCTCTGTCCACCAACTCGGGCCTGATTGGCTGGGTGCCCCACTGTGACAC
GCTGCATGCCCTCATCCGGGACTACAGAGAGAAGAAGAAGATCCTGCTGAACATCGAGCACCGCATCATG
CTGCGGATGGCTCCTGACTATGACCACCTGACTCTGATGCAGAAGGTGGAGGTGTTTGAGCATGCTGTCA
ACAACACAGCCGGGGATGACCTGGCCAAGCTGCTGTGGCTGAAAAGCCCCAGCTCAGAGGTGTGGTTTGA
CCGAAGAACCAATTATACTCGCTCCCTGGCTGTCATGTCCATGGTTGGATACATTTTAGGCCTTGGAGAC
AGGCACCCATCCAACCTGATGCTGGACCGGCTGAGTGGAAAGATCCTGCACATTGACTTTGGGGACTGCT
TTGAGGTTGCTATGACCAGAGAGAAATTTCCAGAAAAGATTCCATTTAGACTAACAAGAATGTTGACCAA
TGCTATGGAGGTTACCGGTCTCGATGGCAACTATAGAACCACATGCCACACAGTGATG
