>Addgene plasmid #26037 | pcDNA3-AU1-mTOR-S2215Y | addgene partial sequence | sequence record 32090 | 26037 with CMV-F
TTTAGCAGAGCTCTCTGGCTACTAGAGAACCCACTGCTTACTGGCTTATCGAAATTAATACGACTCACTA
TAGGGAGACCCAAGCTTCTCGAGCCACCATGGACACGTACAGGTACATCCTTGGGACAGGCCCTGCCACG
GCCACCGCCGGTGCCGCCACATCCAGCAACGTGAGCGTTCTGCAGCAGTTCGCCAGTGGGCTGAAGAGCC
GGAATGAGGAGACCAGGGCCAAAGCAGCCAAGGAGCTCCAGCACTATGTCACCATGGAACTTCGAGAGAT
GAGTCAGGAGGAGTCTACTCGCTTCTATGACCAGCTGAACCATCACATTTTTGAACTGGTTTCCAGCTCA
GACGCCAATGAGAGGAAGGGTGGCATCTTGGCCATTGCCAGCCTCATTGGAGTGGAAGGTGGGAATTCCA
CCAGGATTGGCAGATTTGCCAACTACCTTCGGAACCTCCTCCCCTCAAGTGATCCAGTTGTCATGGAGAT
GGCATCCAAGGCCATTGGCCGCCTTGCAATGGCAGGGGACACTTTCACTGCTGAGTATGTGGAGTTTGAA
GTGAAGCGAGCCTTGGAGTGGCTGGGTGCTGACCGAAATGAGGGCCGGAGACATGCAGCTGTCCTCGTTC
TCCGTGAGCTGGCCATCAGCGTCCCCACCTTCTTCTTCCAGCAAGTTCAGCCCTTCTTTGACAACATTTT
TGTGGCTGTGTGGGACCCCAAGCAGGCCATCCGTGAAGGAGCTGTGGCTGCCCTTCGTGCCTGTCTGATT
CTTACCACGCAGCGGGAGCCGAAGGAGATGCAGAAGCCTCAGTGGTACAGGCACACATTTGAAGAAGCAG
AGAAGGTTTTGATGAGACCCTGGCCAAAGAGAA
