[The description below was written by a language model from this plasmid's Addgene catalogue record.]
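Description:
pcDNA3-AU1-mTOR-S2215Y is a mammalian expression plasmid built on the commercial pcDNA3 backbone (about 5.4 kb without insert). It carries a roughly 7.7 kb cDNA encoding rat (R. norvegicus) mTOR, the mammalian target of rapamycin (gene Mtor, also known as Frap1 or RAFT1). The plasmid is propagated in E. coli as a high-copy plasmid under ampicillin selection. No feature table accompanies the record, so the regulatory elements are not explicitly listed. pcDNA3 as a standard vector drives inserts from the CMV immediate-early promoter with a downstream polyadenylation signal, and it normally carries a neomycin-resistance cassette that allows G418 selection in mammalian cells. The record's T7 and SP6 sequencing primers match the phage promoter sites that flank the polylinker in this backbone.

The mTOR coding sequence was inserted by restriction cloning between HindIII (5′) and NotI (3′), and both sites are retained. It is expressed with an N-terminal AU1 epitope tag, a short peptide tag that lets the exogenous protein be detected or immunoprecipitated separately from endogenous mTOR. The defining feature is the single amino-acid substitution S2215Y. According to the associated publication, this construct belongs to work on single-residue changes, discovered in human cancer, that confer constitutive activation of mTOR. The plasmid is therefore suited to transfection experiments in mammalian cells that examine hyperactive mTOR signalling, for example by comparing the mutant kinase with wild-type mTOR. The specific assays are not described in the record.
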