Addgene plasmid #26037: pcDNA3-AU1-mTOR-S2215Y
Depositing lab: Fuyuhiko Tamanoi. Publication: Single amino-acid changes that confer constitutive activation of mTOR are discovered in human cancer. Sato T, Nakashima A, Guo L, Coffman K, Tamanoi F. Oncogene. 2010 May 6. 29(18):2746-52. 10.1038/onc.2010.28 PubMed 20190810.
Backbone
  Vector backbone: pcDNA3
  Backbone manufacturer: Invitrogen
  Backbone size w/o insert (bp): 5400
  Vector type: Mammalian Expression
Growth in bacteria
  Bacterial resistance: Ampicillin, 100 μg/mL
  Growth temperature: 37°C
  Growth strain: DH5alpha
  Copy number: High Copy
Gene/Insert
  Gene/Insert name: mammalian target of rapamycin-S2215Y (alt name: mTOR)
  Species: R. norvegicus (rat)
  Insert size (bp): 7700
  Mutation: S2215Y
  Entrez Gene: Mtor (a.k.a. Frap1, RAFT1)
  Tag / fusion protein: AU1 (N terminal on backbone)
  Cloning method: Restriction Enzyme; 5′ cloning site Hind III (not destroyed); 3′ cloning site Not I (not destroyed)
  Sequencing primers: 5′ T7; 3′ Sp6
Terms and licenses: Academic/Nonprofit Terms; Industry Terms: Not Available to Industry
How to cite: pcDNA3-AU1-mTOR-S2215Y was a gift from Fuyuhiko Tamanoi (Addgene plasmid # 26037 ; http://n2t.net/addgene:26037 ; RRID:Addgene_26037)
